>Addgene plasmid #246894 | DBJS-p2.25 | addgene full sequence | sequence record 490581 | Addgene NGS Result
GAGGGCCTATTTCCCATGATTCCTTCATATTTGCATATACGATACAAGGCTGTTAGAGAGATAATTGGAA
TTAATTTGACTGTAAACACAAAGATATTAGTACAAAATACGTGACGTAGAAAGTAATAATTTCTTGGGTA
GTTTGCAGTTTTAAAATTATGTTTTAAAATGGACTATCATATGCTTACCGTAACTTGAAAGTATTTCGAT
TTCTTGGCTTTATATATCTTGTGGAAAGGACGAAACACCGCTGTAAATGATGACATCGGTGTTTTAGAGC
TAGAAATAGCAAGTTAAAATAAGGCTAGTCCGTTATCAACTTGAAAAAGTGGCACCGAGTCGGTGCTTTT
TTGTTTTAGAGCTAGAAATAGCAAGTTAAAATAAGGCTAGTCCGTTTTTAGCGCGTGCGCCAATTCTGCA
GACAAATGGCTCTAGAGGTACCCGTTACATAACTTACGGTAAATGGCCCGCCTGGCTGACCGCCCAACGA
CCCCCGCCCATTGACGTCAATAGTAACGCCAATAGGGACTTTCCATTGACGTCAATGGGTGGAGTATTTA
CGGTAAACTGCCCACTTGGCAGTACATCAAGTGTATCATATGCCAAGTACGCCCCCTATTGACGTCAATG
ACGGTAAATGGCCCGCCTGGCATTGTGCCCAGTACATGACCTTATGGGACTTTCCTACTTGGCAGTACAT
CTACGTATTAGTCATCGCTATTACCATGGTCGAGGTGAGCCCCACGTTCTGCTTCACTCTCCCCATCTCC
CCCCCCTCCCCACCCCCAATTTTGTATTTATTTATTTTTTAATTATTTTGTGCAGCGATGGGGGCGGGGG
GGGGGGGGGGGGCGCGCCGGGGGGGGGGGGGGGGGGGGGGGGGGGGGGGGGGGGGGGGGGGGGGGGGGGG
GGGGGGGGGGGAGGGGTGCGGCGGCAGCCAATCAGAGCGGCGCGCTCCGAAAGTTTCCTTTTATGGCGAG
GCGGCGGCGGCGGCGGCCCTATAAAAAGCGAAGCGCGCGGCGGGCGGGAGTCGCTGCGCGCTGCCTTCGC
CCCGTGCCCCGCTCCGCCGCCGCCTCGCGCCGCCCGCCCCGGCTCTGACTGACCGCGTTACTCCCACAGG
TGAGCGGGCGGGACGGCCCTTCTCCTCCGGGCTGTAATTAGCTGAGCAAGAGGTAAGGGTTTAAGGGATG
GTTGGTTGGTGGGGTATTAATGTTTAATTACCTGGAGCACCTGCCTGAAATCACTTTTTTTCAGGTTGGA
CCGGTGCCACCATGGACTATAAGGACCACGACGGAGACTACAAGGATCATGATATTGATTACAAAGACGA
TGACGATAAGATGGCCCCAAAGAAGAAGCGGAAGGTCGGTATCCACGGAGTCCCAGCAGCCGACAAGAAG
TACAGCATCGGCCTGGACATCGGCACCAACTCTGTGGGCTGGGCCGTGATCACCGACGAGTACAAGGTGC
CCAGCAAGAAATTCAAGGTGCTGGGCAACACCGACCGGCACAGCATCAAGAAGAACCTGATCGGAGCCCT
GCTGTTCGACAGCGGCGAAACAGCCGAGGCCACCCGGCTGAAGAGAACCGCCAGAAGAAGATACACCAGA
CGGAAGAACCGGATCTGCTATCTGCAAGAGATCTTCAGCAACGAGATGGCCAAGGTGGACGACAGCTTCT
TCCACAGACTGGAAGAGTCCTTCCTGGTGGAAGAGGATAAGAAGCACGAGCGGCACCCCATCTTCGGCAA
CATCGTGGACGAGGTGGCCTACCACGAGAAGTACCCCACCATCTACCACCTGAGAAAGAAACTGGTGGAC
AGCACCGACAAGGCCGACCTGCGGCTGATCTATCTGGCCCTGGCCCACATGATCAAGTTCCGGGGCCACT
TCCTGATCGAGGGCGACCTGAACCCCGACAACAGCGACGTGGACAAGCTGTTCATCCAGCTGGTGCAGAC
CTACAACCAGCTGTTCGAGGAAAACCCCATCAACGCCAGCGGCGTGGACGCCAAGGCCATCCTGTCTGCC
AGACTGAGCAAGAGCAGACGGCTGGAAAATCTGATCGCCCAGCTGCCCGGCGAGAAGAAGAATGGCCTGT
TCGGAAACCTGATTGCCCTGAGCCTGGGCCTGACCCCCAACTTCAAGAGCAACTTCGACCTGGCCGAGGA
TGCCAAACTGCAGCTGAGCAAGGACACCTACGACGACGACCTGGACAACCTGCTGGCCCAGATCGGCGAC
CAGTACGCCGACCTGTTTCTGGCCGCCAAGAACCTGTCCGACGCCATCCTGCTGAGCGACATCCTGAGAG
TGAACACCGAGATCACCAAGGCCCCCCTGAGCGCCTCTATGATCAAGAGATACGACGAGCACCACCAGGA
CCTGACCCTGCTGAAAGCTCTCGTGCGGCAGCAGCTGCCTGAGAAGTACAAAGAGATTTTCTTCGACCAG
AGCAAGAACGGCTACGCCGGCTACATTGACGGCGGAGCCAGCCAGGAAGAGTTCTACAAGTTCATCAAGC
CCATCCTGGAAAAGATGGACGGCACCGAGGAACTGCTCGTGAAGCTGAACAGAGAGGACCTGCTGCGGAA
GCAGCGGACCTTCGACAACGGCAGCATCCCCCACCAGATCCACCTGGGAGAGCTGCACGCCATTCTGCGG
CGGCAGGAAGATTTTTACCCATTCCTGAAGGACAACCGGGAAAAGATCGAGAAGATCCTGACCTTCCGCA
TCCCCTACTACGTGGGCCCTCTGGCCAGGGGAAACAGCAGATTCGCCTGGATGACCAGAAAGAGCGAGGA
AACCATCACCCCCTGGAACTTCGAGGAAGTGGTGGACAAGGGCGCTTCCGCCCAGAGCTTCATCGAGCGG
ATGACCAACTTCGATAAGAACCTGCCCAACGAGAAGGTGCTGCCCAAGCACAGCCTGCTGTACGAGTACT
TCACCGTGTATAACGAGCTGACCAAAGTGAAATACGTGACCGAGGGAATGAGAAAGCCCGCCTTCCTGAG
CGGCGAGCAGAAAAAGGCCATCGTGGACCTGCTGTTCAAGACCAACCGGAAAGTGACCGTGAAGCAGCTG
AAAGAGGACTACTTCAAGAAAATCGAGTGCTTCGACTCCGTGGAAATCTCCGGCGTGGAAGATCGGTTCA
ACGCCTCCCTGGGCACATACCACGATCTGCTGAAAATTATCAAGGACAAGGACTTCCTGGACAATGAGGA
AAACGAGGACATTCTGGAAGATATCGTGCTGACCCTGACACTGTTTGAGGACAGAGAGATGATCGAGGAA
CGGCTGAAAACCTATGCCCACCTGTTCGACGACAAAGTGATGAAGCAGCTGAAGCGGCGGAGATACACCG
GCTGGGGCAGGCTGAGCCGGAAGCTGATCAACGGCATCCGGGACAAGCAGTCCGGCAAGACAATCCTGGA
TTTCCTGAAGTCCGACGGCTTCGCCAACAGAAACTTCATGCAGCTGATCCACGACGACAGCCTGACCTTT
AAAGAGGACATCCAGAAAGCCCAGGTGTCCGGCCAGGGCGATAGCCTGCACGAGCACATTGCCAATCTGG
CCGGCAGCCCCGCCATTAAGAAGGGCATCCTGCAGACAGTGAAGGTGGTGGACGAGCTCGTGAAAGTGAT
GGGCCGGCACAAGCCCGAGAACATCGTGATCGAAATGGCCAGAGAGAACCAGACCACCCAGAAGGGACAG
AAGAACAGCCGCGAGAGAATGAAGCGGATCGAAGAGGGCATCAAAGAGCTGGGCAGCCAGATCCTGAAAG
AACACCCCGTGGAAAACACCCAGCTGCAGAACGAGAAGCTGTACCTGTACTACCTGCAGAATGGGCGGGA
TATGTACGTGGACCAGGAACTGGACATCAACCGGCTGTCCGACTACGATGTGGACCATATCGTGCCTCAG
AGCTTTCTGAAGGACGACTCCATCGACAACAAGGTGCTGACCAGAAGCGACAAGAACCGGGGCAAGAGCG
ACAACGTGCCCTCCGAAGAGGTCGTGAAGAAGATGAAGAACTACTGGCGGCAGCTGCTGAACGCCAAGCT
GATTACCCAGAGAAAGTTCGACAATCTGACCAAGGCCGAGAGAGGCGGCCTGAGCGAACTGGATAAGGCC
GGCTTCATCAAGAGACAGCTGGTGGAAACCCGGCAGATCACAAAGCACGTGGCACAGATCCTGGACTCCC
GGATGAACACTAAGTACGACGAGAATGACAAGCTGATCCGGGAAGTGAAAGTGATCACCCTGAAGTCCAA
GCTGGTGTCCGATTTCCGGAAGGATTTCCAGTTTTACAAAGTGCGCGAGATCAACAACTACCACCACGCC
CACGACGCCTACCTGAACGCCGTCGTGGGAACCGCCCTGATCAAAAAGTACCCTAAGCTGGAAAGCGAGT
TCGTGTACGGCGACTACAAGGTGTACGACGTGCGGAAGATGATCGCCAAGAGCGAGCAGGAAATCGGCAA
GGCTACCGCCAAGTACTTCTTCTACAGCAACATCATGAACTTTTTCAAGACCGAGATTACCCTGGCCAAC
GGCGAGATCCGGAAGCGGCCTCTGATCGAGACAAACGGCGAAACCGGGGAGATCGTGTGGGATAAGGGCC
GGGATTTTGCCACCGTGCGGAAAGTGCTGAGCATGCCCCAAGTGAATATCGTGAAAAAGACCGAGGTGCA
GACAGGCGGCTTCAGCAAAGAGTCTATCCTGCCCAAGAGGAACAGCGATAAGCTGATCGCCAGAAAGAAG
GACTGGGACCCTAAGAAGTACGGCGGCTTCGACAGCCCCACCGTGGCCTATTCTGTGCTGGTGGTGGCCA
AAGTGGAAAAGGGCAAGTCCAAGAAACTGAAGAGTGTGAAAGAGCTGCTGGGGATCACCATCATGGAAAG
AAGCAGCTTCGAGAAGAATCCCATCGACTTTCTGGAAGCCAAGGGCTACAAAGAAGTGAAAAAGGACCTG
ATCATCAAGCTGCCTAAGTACTCCCTGTTCGAGCTGGAAAACGGCCGGAAGAGAATGCTGGCCTCTGCCG
GCGAACTGCAGAAGGGAAACGAACTGGCCCTGCCCTCCAAATATGTGAACTTCCTGTACCTGGCCAGCCA
CTATGAGAAGCTGAAGGGCTCCCCCGAGGATAATGAGCAGAAACAGCTGTTTGTGGAACAGCACAAGCAC
TACCTGGACGAGATCATCGAGCAGATCAGCGAGTTCTCCAAGAGAGTGATCCTGGCCGACGCTAATCTGG
ACAAAGTGCTGTCCGCCTACAACAAGCACCGGGATAAGCCCATCAGAGAGCAGGCCGAGAATATCATCCA
CCTGTTTACCCTGACCAATCTGGGAGCCCCTGCCGCCTTCAAGTACTTTGACACCACCATCGACCGGAAG
AGGTACACCAGCACCAAAGAGGTGCTGGACGCCACCCTGATCCACCAGAGCATCACCGGCCTGTACGAGA
CACGGATCGACCTGTCTCAGCTGGGAGGCGACAAAAGGCCGGCGGCCACGAAAAAGGCCGGCCAGGCAAA
AAAGAAAAAGTAAGAATTCCTAGAGCTCGCTGATCAGCCTCGACTGTGCCTTCTAGTTGCCAGCCATCTG
TTGTTTGCCCCTCCCCCGTGCCTTCCTTGACCCTGGAAGGTGCCACTCCCACTGTCCTTTCCTAATAAAA
TGAGGAAATTGCATCGCATTGTCTGAGTAGGTGTCATTCTATTCTGGGGGGTGGGGTGGGGCAGGACAGC
AAGGGGGAGGATTGGGAAGAGAATAGCAGGCATGCTGGGGAGCGGCCGCAGGAACCCCTAGTGATGGAGT
TGGCCACTCCCTCTCTGCGCGCTCGCTCGCTCACTGAGGCCGGGCGACCAAAGGTCGCCCGACGCCCGGG
CTTTGCCCGGGCGGCCTCAGTGAGCGAGCGAGCGCGCAGCTGCCTGCAGGGGCGCCTGATGCGGTATTTT
CTCCTTACGCATCTGTGCGGTATTTCACACCGCATA
[95 nt withheld, positions 5987-6081]
T
[46 nt withheld, positions 6083-6128]
C
[141 nt withheld, positions 6130-6270]
CCTTTGACGTTGGAGTCCACGTTCTTT
[37 nt withheld, positions 6298-6334]
ACTCTATCTCGGGCTATTCTTTTGATTTATAAGGGATTTTGCCGATTTCGGTCTATTGGTTAAAAAATGA
GCTGATTTAACAAAAATTTAACGCGAATTTTAACAAAATATTAACGTTTACAATTTTATGGTGCACTCTC
AGTACAATCTGCTCTGATGCCGCATAGTTAAGCCAGCCCCGACACCCGCCAACACCCGCTGACGCGCCCT
GACGGGCTTGTCTGCTCCCGGCATCCGCTTACAGACAAGCTGTGACCGTCTCCGGGAGCTGCATGTGTCA
GAGGTTTTCACCGTCATCACCGAAACGCGCGAGACGAAAGGGCCTCGTGATACGCCTATTTTTATAGGTT
AATGTCATGATAATAATGGTTTCTTAGACGTCAGGTGGCACTTTTCGGGGAAATGTGCGCGGAACCCCTA
TTTGTTTATTTTTCTAAATACATTCAAATATGTATCCGCTCATGAGACAATAACCCTGATAAATGCTTCA
ATAATATTGAAAAAGGAAGAGTATGAGTATTCAACATTTCCGTGTCGCCCTTATTCCCTTTTTTGCGGCA
TTTTGCCTTCCTGTTTTTGCTCACCCAGAAACGCTGGTGAAAGTAAAAGATGCTGAAGATCAGTTGGGTG
CACGAGTGGGTTACATCGAACTGGATCTCAACAGCGGTAAGATCCTTGAGAGTTTTCGCCCCGAAGAACG
TTTTCCAATGATGAGCACTTTTAAAGTTCTGCTATGTGGCGCGGTATTATCCCGTATTGACGCCGGGCAA
GAGCAACTCGGTCGCCGCATACACTATTCTCAGAATGACTTGGTTGAGTACTCACCAGTCACAGAAAAGC
ATCTTACGGATGGCATGACAGTAAGAGAATTATGCAGTGCTGCCATAACCATGAGTGATAACACTGCGGC
CAACTTACTTCTGACAACGATCGGAGGACCGAAGGAGCTAACCGCTTTTTTGCACAACATGGGGGATCAT
GTAACTCGCCTTGATCGTTGGGAACCGGAGCTGAATGAAGCCATACCAAACGACGAGCGTGACACCACGA
TGCCTGTAGCAATGGCAACAACGTTGCGCAAACTATTAACTGGCGAACTACTTACTCTAGCTTCCCGGCA
ACAATTAATAGACTGGATGGAGGCGGATAAAGTTGCAGGACCACTTCTGCGCTCGGCCCTTCCGGCTGGC
TGGTTTATTGCTGATAAATCTGGAGCCGGTGAGCGTGGAAGCCGCGGTATCATTGCAGCACTGGGGCCAG
ATGGTAAGCCCTCCCGTATCGTAGTTATCTACACGACGGGGAGTCAGGCAACTATGGATGAACGAAATAG
ACAGATCGCTGAGATAGGTGCCTCACTGATTAAGCATTGGTAACTGTCAGACCAAGTTTACTCATATATA
CTTTAGATTGATTTAAAACTTCATTTTTAATTTAAAAGGATCTAGGTGAAGATCCTTTTTGATAATCTCA
TGACCAAAATCCCTTAACGTGAGTTTTCGTTCCACTGAGCGTCAGACCCCGTAGAAAAGATCAAAGGATC
TTCTTGAGATCCTTTTTTTCTGCGCGTAATCTGCTGCTTGCAAACAAAAAAACCACCGCTACCAGCGGTG
GTTTGTTTGCCGGATCAAGAGCTACCAACTCTTTTTCCGAAGGTAACTGGCTTCAGCAGAGCGCAGATAC
CAAATACTGTTCTTCTAGTGTAGCCGTAGTTAGGCCACCACTTCAAGAACTCTGTAGCACCGCCTACATA
CCTCGCTCTGCTAATCCTGTTACCAGTGGCTGCTGCCAGTGGCGATAAGTCGTGTCTTACCGGGTTGGAC
TCAAGACGATAGTTACCGGATAAGGCGCAGCGGTCGGGCTGAACGGGGGGTTCGTGCACACAGCCCAGCT
TGGAGCGAACGACCTACACCGAACTGAGATACCTACAGCGTGAGCTATGAGAAAGCGCCACGCTTCCCGA
AGGGAGAAAGGCGGACAGGTATCCGGTAAGCGGCAGGGTCGGAACAGGAGAGCGCACGAGGGAGCTTCCA
GGGGGAAACGCCTGGTATCTTTATAGTCCTGTCGGGTTTCGCCACCTCTGACTTGAGCGTCGATTTTTGT
GATGCTCGTCAGGGGGGCGGAGCCTATGGAAAAACGCCAGCAACGCGGCCTTTTTACGGTTCCTGGCCTT
TTGCTGGCCTTTTGCTCACATGT
Features (pLannotate 1.2.2; 20 found; start..end, strand, type, name):
      1..241     +  promoter       U6 promoter: RNA polymerase III promoter for human U6 snRNA
    271..346     +  misc_RNA       gRNA scaffold: guide RNA scaffold for the Streptococcus pyogenes CRISPR/Cas9 system
    353..396     +  misc_RNA       gRNA scaffold (fragment): guide RNA scaffold for the Streptococcus pyogenes CRISPR/Cas9 system
    443..728     +  enhancer       CMV enhancer: human cytomegalovirus immediate early enhancer; contains an 18-bp deletion relative to the standard CMV enhancer
    730..851     +  promoter       chicken β-actin promoter (fragment): contains a 21-bp deletion relative to the standard chicken β-actin promoter
    873..894     +  promoter       chicken β-actin promoter (fragment): No description available
    893..914     +  promoter       chicken β-actin promoter (fragment): No description available
   1027..1254    +  intron         hybrid intron: hybrid between chicken β-actin (CBA) and minute virus of mice (MMV) introns (Gray et al., 2011)
   1392..2993    +  CDS            Cas9(N): N-terminal portion of Streptococcus pyogenes Cas9 (Zetsche et al., 2015)
   2994..5492    +  CDS            Cas9(C): C-terminal portion of Streptococcus pyogenes Cas9 (Zetsche et al., 2015)
   5493..5540    +  CDS            nucleoplasmin NLS: bipartite nuclear localization signal from nucleoplasmin
   5574..5685    +  polyA_signal   bGH poly(A) signal: bovine growth hormone polyadenylation signal
   5790..5930    +  repeat_region  AAV2 ITR: inverted terminal repeat of adeno-associated virus serotype 2 inverted
   5935..5986    -  misc_feature   bom (fragment): basis of mobility region from pBR322
   6005..6460    +  rep_origin     f1 ori (sequence partly withheld): f1 bacteriophage origin of replication; arrow indicates direction of (+) strand synthesis
   6461..6510    -  misc_feature   bom (fragment): basis of mobility region from pBR322
   6612..6647    -  CDS            rop (fragment): Rop protein, which maintains plasmids at low copy number; rop
   6742..6846    +  promoter       AmpR promoter: bla
   6847..7707    +  CDS            AmpR: β-lactamase; bla; confers resistance to ampicillin, carbenicillin, and related antibiotics
   7878..8466    +  rep_origin     ori: high-copy-number ColE1/pMB1/pBR322/pUC origin of replication
