[The description below was written by a language model from this plasmid's Addgene catalogue record and pLannotate feature annotations shown in this document.]
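Description:
DBJS-p2.25 is a mammalian expression plasmid for CRISPR/Cas9 genome editing, built on the pX333 backbone and carrying a guide RNA directed at the N-terminal region of the human UBAP2L gene (also known as NICE-4). It is propagated in bacteria as a high-copy plasmid through a ColE1/pUC-type origin and selected with ampicillin via the β-lactamase (AmpR) gene. An f1 phage origin is also present, along with small fragments of pBR322-derived bom and rop sequences that are backbone remnants.

The payload has two expression units. A human U6 RNA polymerase III promoter drives the chimeric single guide RNA, with the UBAP2L-targeting spacer lying between the promoter and the Streptococcus pyogenes gRNA scaffold. A second, partial scaffold fragment is annotated immediately downstream, but only one U6 promoter is detected in the sequenced record, so the construct appears to express a single guide. Downstream, a hybrid promoter made of the CMV enhancer, chicken β-actin promoter and a hybrid CBA/MVM intron drives human codon-optimized SpCas9. The annotation splits this into N- and C-terminal portions, but they are contiguous and form one full-length open reading frame, fused at its C-terminus to a bipartite nucleoplasmin nuclear localization signal and terminated by the bovine growth hormone polyadenylation signal. A single AAV2 inverted terminal repeat follows the cassette; with only one annotated, it is best seen as a backbone relic rather than a functional packaging element.

The plasmid delivers Cas9 and guide together by transfection to cut near the start of the UBAP2L coding region. The record does not state whether the aim is knockout, tagging or another edit, and the cloning sites used are unspecified.
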