Addgene plasmid #246894: DBJS-p2.25
Purpose: A human codon-optimized SpCas9 and chimeric guide RNA expression plasmid encoding guide for UBAP2L Nterm.
Depositing lab: David Bartel. Depositing organization: Whitehead Institute for Biomedical Research.
Backbone
  Vector backbone: pX333
  Backbone size w/o insert (bp): 8484
  Vector type: Mammalian Expression
Growth in bacteria
  Bacterial resistance: Ampicillin, 100 μg/mL
  Growth temperature: 37°C
  Growth strain: NEB Stable
  Copy number: High Copy
Gene/Insert
  Gene/Insert name: UBAP2L Nterm Guide RNA 1
  gRNA/shRNA sequence: CTGTAAATGATGACATCGGT
  Species: H. sapiens (human)
  Entrez Gene: UBAP2L (a.k.a. NICE-4, NICE4)
  Cloning method: Restriction Enzyme; 5′ cloning site Unspecified (unknown if destroyed); 3′ cloning site Unspecified (unknown if destroyed)
  Sequencing primers: 5′ Unspecified
Terms and licenses: Academic/Nonprofit Terms; Industry Terms: Not Available to Industry
How to cite: DBJS-p2.25 was a gift from David Bartel (Addgene plasmid # 246894 ; http://n2t.net/addgene:246894 ; RRID:Addgene_246894)
